>Addgene plasmid #89727 | pCDF-casBCDE(g8) | addgene full sequence | sequence record 177591 | Addgene NGS Result
GGGAAATTGTGAGCGGATAACAATTCCCCTGTAGAAATAATTTTGTTTAACTTTAATAAGGAGATATACC
ATGGCAAGCTGGAGCCACCCGCAGTTCGAAAAGGGTGCACTTGAAGTCCTCTTTCAGGGACCCGGGTACC
AGATGGCTGATGAAATTGATGCAATGGCTTTATATCGAGCCTGGCAACAACTGGATAATGGATCATGTGC
GCAAATTAGACGTGTTTCAGAACCTGATGAATTACGCGATATCCCTGCGTTTTATAGGCTGGTGCAACCT
TTTGGTTGGGAAAACCCACGTCACCAGCAGGCTCTTTTGCGCATGGTGTTTTGCCTGAGCGCAGGAAAGA
ATGTCATCCGACATCAGGACAAAAAATCGGAGCAAACAACAGGTATCTCGTTGGGAAGAGCTTTAGCCAA
TAGTGGAAGAATTAACGAGCGCCGTATCTTTCAATTAATTCGGGCTGACAGAACAGCCGATATGGTCCAG
TTACGTCGATTACTTACTCACGCCGAACCCGTACTTGACTGGCCATTAATGGCCAGGATGTTGACCTGGT
GGGGAAAGCGCGAACGCCAGCAACTTCTGGAAGATTTTGTATTGACCACAAACAAAAATGCGTAAGGAAA
CCTTTCTATGTCTAACTTTATCAATATTCATGTTCTGATCTCTCACAGCCCTTCATGTCTGAACCGCGAC
GATATGAACATGCAGAAAGACGCTATTTTCGGCGGCAAAAGACGAGTAAGAATTTCAAGTCAAAGCCTTA
AACGTGCGATGCGTAAAAGTGGTTATTACGCACAAAATATTGGTGAATCCAGTCTCAGAACCATTCATCT
TGCACAATTACGTGATGTTCTTCGGCAAAAACTTGGTGAACGTTTTGACCAAAAAATCATCGATAAGACA
TTAGCGCTGCTCTCCGGTAAATCAGTTGATGAAGCCGAAAAGATTTCTGCCGATGCGGTTACTCCCTGGG
TTGTGGGAGAAATAGCCTGGTTCTGTGAGCAGGTTGCAAAAGCAGAGGCTGATAATCTGGATGATAAAAA
GCTGCTCAAAGTTCTTAAGGAAGATATTGCCGCCATACGTGTGAATTTACAGCAGGGTGTTGATATTGCG
CTTAGTGGAAGAATGGCAACCAGCGGCATGATGACTGAGTTGGGAAAAGTTGATGGTGCAATGTCCATTG
CGCATGCGATCACTACTCATCAGGTTGATTCTGATATTGACTGGTTCACCGCTGTAGATGATTTACAGGA
ACAAGGTTCTGCACATCTGGGAACTCAGGAATTTTCATCGGGTGTTTTTTATCGTTATGCCAACATTAAC
CTCGCTCAACTTCAGGAAAATTTAGGTGGTGCCTCCAGGGAGCAGGCTCTGGAAATTGCAACCCATGTTG
TTCATATGCTGGCAACAGAGGTCCCTGGAGCAAAACAGCGTACTTATGCCGCTTTTAACCCTGCGGATAT
GGTAATGGTTAATTTCTCCGATATGCCACTTTCTATGGCAAATGCTTTTGAAAAAGCGGTTAAAGCGAAA
GATGGCTTTTTGCAACCGTCTATACAGGCGTTTAATCAATATTGGGATCGCGTTGCCAATGGATATGGTC
TGAACGGAGCTGCTGCGCAATTCAGCTTATCTGATGTAGACCCAATTACTGCTCAAGTTAAACAAATGCC
TACTTTAGAACAGTTAAAATCCTGGGTTCGTAATAATGGCGAGGCGTGAACATGAGATCTTATTTGATCT
TGCGGCTTGCTGGGCCAATGCAAGCCTGGGGGCAGCCGACCTTTGAAGGAACGCGACCTACCGGAAGATT
TCCGACCCGAAGCGGGTTATTAGGGCTACTCGGGGCTTGTCTTGGGATCCAACGTGATGATACTTCTTCA
TTACAGGCGTTATCAGAGAGTGTGCAATTTGCAGTGCGCTGCGATGAACTCATTCTTGACGATCGTCGTG
TGTCTGTAACGGGGTTGCGTGATTACCATACAGTCCTTGGAGCGCGAGAAGATTACCGTGGTTTGAAAAG
TCATGAAACGATTCAAACATGGCGCGAATATTTATGTGATGCCTCCTTTACCGTCGCTCTCTGGTTAACA
CCCCATGCAACGATGGTTATCTCAGAACTTGAAAAAGCAGTATTAAAGCCTCGGTATACACCTTACCTGG
GGCGGAGAAGTTGCCCACTAACACACCCGCTTTTTTTGGGGACATGTCAGGCATCGGATCCTCAGAAGGC
GCTATTAAATTATGAGCCCGTTGGCGGCGATATATATAGTGAGGAATCAGTTACAGGGCATCATTTAAAA
TTTACGGCGCGCGACGAACCGATGATCACCTTGCCTCGACAATTTGCTTCCCGAGAATGGTATGTGATTA
AAGGAGGTATGGATGTATCTCAGTAAAGTCATCATTGCCAGGGCCTGGAGCAGGGATCTTTACCAACTTC
ACCAGGGATTATGGCATTTATTTCCAAACAGACCGGATGCTGCTCGTGATTTTCTTTTTCATGTTGAGAA
GCGAAACACACCAGAAGGCTGTCATGTTTTATTGCAGTCAGCGCAAATGCCTGTTTCAACTGCCGTTGCG
ACAGTCATTAAAACTAAACAGGTTGAATTTCAACTTCAGGTTGGTGTTCCACTCTATTTTCGGCTTCGGG
CAAATCCGATCAAAACTATTCTCGACAATCAAAAGCGCCTGGACAGTAAAGGGAATATTAAACGCTGTCG
GGTTCCGTTAATAAAAGAAGCAGAACAAATCGCGTGGTTGCAACGTAAATTGGGCAATGCGGCGCGCGTT
GAAGATGTGCATCCCATATCGGAACGGCCACAGTATTTTTCTGGTGATGGTAAAAGTGGAAAGATCCAAA
CGGTTTGCTTTGAAGGTGTGCTCACCATCAACGACGCGCCAGCGTTAATAGATCTTGTACAGCAAGGTAT
TGGGCCAGCTAAATCGATGGGATGTGGCTTGCTATCTTTGGCTCCACTGTGAGCGGCCGCACTCGAGATT
TGGATGGTTTAAGGTTGGTGTCTTTTTTACCTGTTTGAAAACAAAGAATTAGCTGATCTTTAATAATAAG
GAAATGTTACATTAAGGTTGGTGGGTTGTTTTTATGGGAAAAAATGCTTTAAGAACAAATGTATACTTTT
AGAGAGTTCCCCGCGCCAGCGGGGATAAACCGCTGTCTTTCGCTGCTGAGGGTGACGATCCCGCGAGTTC
CCCGCGCCAGCGGGGATAAACCGAGCTCCCATTTTCAAACCCATCAAGACGCCTTCGCCTAGGCTGCTGC
CACCGCTGAGCAATAACTAGCATAACCCCTTGGGGCCTCTAAACGGGTCTTGAGGGGTTTTTTGCTGAAA
CCTCAGGCATTTGAGAAGCACACGGTCACACTGCTTCCGGTAGTCAATAAACCGGTAAACCAGCAATAGA
CATAAGCGGCTATTTAACGACCCTGCCCTGAACCGACGACCGGGTCATCGTGGCCGGATCTTGCGGCCCC
TCGGCTTGAACGAATTGTTAGACATTATTTGCCGACTACCTTGGTGATCTCGCCTTTCACGTAGTGGACA
AATTCTTCCAACTGATCTGCGCGCGAGGCCAAGCGATCTTCTTCTTGTCCAAGATAAGCCTGTCTAGCTT
CAAGTATGACGGGCTGATACTGGGCCGGCAGGCGCTCCATTGCCCAGTCGGCAGCGACATCCTTCGGCGC
GATTTTGCCGGTTACTGCGCTGTACCAAATGCGGGACAACGTAAGCACTACATTTCGCTCATCGCCAGCC
CAGTCGGGCGGCGAGTTCCATAGCGTTAAGGTTTCATTTAGCGCCTCAAATAGATCCTGTTCAGGAACCG
GATCAAAGAGTTCCTCCGCCGCTGGACCTACCAAGGCAACGCTATGTTCTCTTGCTTTTGTCAGCAAGAT
AGCCAGATCAATGTCGATCGTGGCTGGCTCGAAGATACCTGCAAGAATGTCATTGCGCTGCCATTCTCCA
AATTGCAGTTCGCGCTTAGCTGGATAACGCCACGGAATGATGTCGTCGTGCACAACAATGGTGACTTCTA
CAGCGCGGAGAATCTCGCTCTCTCCAGGGGAAGCCGAAGTTTCCAAAAGGTCGTTGATCAAAGCTCGCCG
CGTTGTTTCATCAAGCCTTACGGTCACCGTAACCAGCAAATCAATATCACTGTGTGGCTTCAGGCCGCCA
TCCACTGCGGAGCCGTACAAATGTACGGCCAGCAACGTCGGTTCGAGATGGCGCTCGATGACGCCAACTA
CCTCTGATAGTTGAGTCGATACTTCGGCGATCACCGCTTCCCTCATACTCTTCCTTTTTCAATATTATTG
AAGCATTTATCAGGGTTATTGTCTCATGAGCGGATACATATTTGAATGTATTTAGAAAAATAAACAAATA
GCTAGCTCACTCGGTCGCTACGCTCCGGGCGTGAGACTGCGGCGGGCGCTGCGGACACATACAAAGTTAC
CCACAGATTCCGTGGATAAGCAGGGGACTAACATGTGAGGCAAAACAGCAGGGCCGCGCCGGTGGCGTTT
TTCCATAGGCTCCGCCCTCCTGCCAGAGTTCACATAAACAGACGCTTTTCCGGTGCATCTGTGGGAGCCG
TGAGGCTCAACCATGAATCTGACAGTACGGGCGAAACCCGACAGGACTTAAAGATCCCCACCGTTTCCGG
CGGGTCGCTCCCTCTTGCGCTCTCCTGTTCCGACCCTGCCGTTTACCGGATACCTGTTCCGCCTTTCTCC
CTTACGGGAAGTGTGGCGCTTTCTCATAGCTCACACACTGGTATCTCGGCTCGGTGTAGGTCGTTCGCTC
CAAGCTGGGCTGTAAGCAAGAACTCCCCGTTCAGCCCGACTGCTGCGCCTTATCCGGTAACTGTTCACTT
GAGTCCAACCCGGAAAAGCACGGTAAAACGCCACTGGCAGCAGCCATTGGTAACTGGGAGTTCGCAGAGG
ATTTGTTTAGCTAAACACGCGGTTGCTCTTGAAGTGTGCGCCAAAGTCCGGCTACACTGGAAGGACAGAT
TTGGTTGCTGTGCTCTGCGAAAGCCAGTTACCACGGTTAAGCAGTTCCCCAACTGACTTAACCTTCGATC
AAACCACCTCCCCAGGTGGTTTTTTCGAAGGTTAAGTCAGTTGGGGAACTGCTTAACCTTCGATCAAACC
ACCTCCCCAGGTGGTTTTTTCGTTTACAGGGCAAAAGATTACGCGCAGAAAAAAAGGATCTCAAGAAGAT
CCTTTGATCTTTTCTACTGAACCGCTCTAGATTTCAGTGCAATTTATCTCTTCAAATGTAGCACCTGAAG
TCAGCCCCATACGATATAAGTTGTAATTCTCATGTTAGTCATGCCCCGCGCCCACCGGAAGGAGCTGACT
GGGTTGAAGGCTCTCAAGGGCATCGGTCGAGATCCCGGTGCCTAATGAGTGAGCTAACTTACATTAATTG
CGTTGCGCTCACTGCCCGCTTTCCAGTCGGGAAACCTGTCGTGCCAGCTGCATTAATGAATCGGCCAACG
CGCGGGGAGAGGCGGTTTGCGTATTGGGCGCCAGGGTGGTTTTTCTTTTCACCAGTGAGACGGGCAACAG
CTGATTGCCCTTCACCGCCTGGCCCTGAGAGAGTTGCAGCAAGCGGTCCACGCTGGTTTGCCCCAGCAGG
CGAAAATCCTGTTTGATGGTGGTTAACGGCGGGATATAACATGAGCTGTCTTCGGTATCGTCGTATCCCA
CTACCGAGATGTCCGCACCAACGCGCAGCCCGGACTCGGTAATGGCGCGCATTGCGCCCAGCGCCATCTG
ATCGTTGGCAACCAGCATCGCAGTGGGAACGATGCCCTCATTCAGCATTTGCATGGTTTGTTGAAAACCG
GACATGGCACTCCAGTCGCCTTCCCGTTCCGCTATCGGCTGAATTTGATTGCGAGTGAGATATTTATGCC
AGCCAGCCAGACGCAGACGCGCCGAGACAGAACTTAATGGGCCCGCTAACAGCGCGATTTGCTGGTGACC
CAATGCGACCAGATGCTCCACGCCCAGTCGCGTACCGTCTTCATGGGAGAAAATAATACTGTTGATGGGT
GTCTGGTCAGAGACATCAAGAAATAACGCCGGAACATTAGTGCAGGCAGCTTCCACAGCAATGGCATCCT
GGTCATCCAGCGGATAGTTAATGATCAGCCCACTGACGCGTTGCGCGAGAAGATTGTGCACCGCCGCTTT
ACAGGCTTCGACGCCGCTTCGTTCTACCATCGACACCACCACGCTGGCACCCAGTTGATCGGCGCGAGAT
TTAATCGCCGCGACAATTTGCGACGGCGCGTGCAGGGCCAGACTGGAGGTGGCAACGCCAATCAGCAACG
ACTGTTTGCCCGCCAGTTGTTGTGCCACGCGGTTGGGAATGTAATTCAGCTCCGCCATCGCCGCTTCCAC
TTTTTCCCGCGTTTTCGCAGAAACGTGGCTGGCCTGGTTCACCACGCGGGAAACGGTCTGATAAGAGACA
CCGGCATACTCTGCGACATCGTATAACGTTACTGGTTTCACATTCACCACCCTGAATTGACTCTCTTCCG
GGCGCTATCATGCCATACCGCGAAAGGTTTTGCGCCATTCGATGGTGTCCGGGATCTCGACGCTCTCCCT
TATGCGACTCCTGCATTAGGAAATTAATACGACTCACTATA
Features (pLannotate 1.2.2; 21 found; start..end, strand, type, name):
      7..23      +  protein_bind   lac operator: The lac repressor binds to the lac operator to inhibit transcription in E. coli. This inhibition can be relieved by adding lactose or isopropyl-β-D-thiogalactopyranoside (IPTG). lac repressor encoded by lacI
     42..64      +  RBS            RBS: efficient ribosome binding site from bacteriophage T7 gene 10 (Olins and Rangwala, 1989)
     80..103     +  CDS            Strep-Tag II: peptide that binds Strep-Tactin®, an engineered form of streptavidin
    110..133     +  CDS            HRV 3C site: recognition and cleavage site for human rhinovirus 3C and PreScission proteases
    143..622     +  CDS            casB: CSE2_ECOLI - Also known as cse2, ygcK. Experimental evidence at protein level: Swiss-Prot protein existence level 1. A component of Cascade, which participates in CRISPR interference, the third stage of CRISPR immunity. Cascade binds both crRNA and in a sequence-specific manner negatively supercoiled dsDNA target. This leads to the formation of an R-loop in which the crRNA binds the target DNA, displacing the noncomplementary strand. Cas3 is recruited to Cascade, nicks target DNA and then unwinds and cleaves the target, leading to DNA degradation and invader neutralization. From Escherichia co
    638..1726    +  CDS            casC: CASC_ECOLI - Also known as cas4, cse4, ygcJ. Experimental evidence at protein level: Swiss-Prot protein existence level 1. A component of Cascade, which participates in CRISPR interference, the third stage of CRISPR immunity. Cascade binds both crRNA and in a sequence-specific manner negatively supercoiled dsDNA target. This leads to the formation of an R-loop in which the crRNA binds the target DNA, displacing the noncomplementary strand. Cas3 is recruited to Cascade, nicks target DNA and then unwinds and cleaves the target, leading to DNA degradation and invader neutralization. CasCDE alone
   1732..2403    +  CDS            casD: CAS5_ECOLI - Also known as cas5, ygcI. Experimental evidence at protein level: Swiss-Prot protein existence level 1. A component of Cascade, which participates in CRISPR interference, the third stage of CRISPR immunity. Cascade binds both crRNA and in a sequence-specific manner negatively supercoiled dsDNA target. This leads to the formation of an R-loop in which the crRNA binds the target DNA, displacing the noncomplementary strand. Cas3 is recruited to Cascade, nicks target DNA and then unwinds and cleaves the target, leading to DNA degradation and invader neutralization. CasCDE alone is als
   2393..2989    +  CDS            casE: CAS6_ECOLI - Also known as cas6e, ygcH. Experimental evidence at protein level: Swiss-Prot protein existence level 1. A component of Cascade, which participates in CRISPR interference, the third stage of CRISPR immunity. Cascade binds both crRNA and in a sequence-specific manner negatively supercoiled dsDNA target. This leads to the formation of an R-loop in which the crRNA binds the target DNA, displacing the noncomplementary strand. Cas3 is recruited to Cascade, nicks target DNA and then unwinds and cleaves the target, leading to DNA degradation and invader neutralization. From Escherichia c
   3182..3214    +  CDS            M13 gene VIII (fragment): pVIII; VIII; major coat protein
   3282..3299    +  CDS            SET1 (fragment): solubility-enhancement tag derived from T7 phage gene 10B
   3307..3354    +  terminator     T7 terminator: transcription terminator for bacteriophage T7 RNA polymerase
   3525..4316    -  CDS            SmR: aminoglycoside adenylyltransferase (Murphy, 1985); aadA; confers resistance to spectinomycin and streptomycin
   4317..4408    -  promoter       AmpR promoter: bla
   4456..5137    -  rep_origin     CloDF13 ori (fragment): Plasmids containing the CloDF13 (CDF) origin of replication can be propagated in E. coli cells that contain additional plasmids with compatible origins.
   5162..5259    -  rep_origin     CloDF13 ori (fragment): Plasmids containing the CloDF13 (CDF) origin of replication can be propagated in E. coli cells that contain additional plasmids with compatible origins.
   5356..5420    -  CDS            TcR (fragment): tetracycline efflux protein; tet; confers resistance to tetracycline
   5435..5456    -  protein_bind   CAP binding site: CAP binding activates transcription in the presence of cAMP. E. coli catabolite activator protein
   5469..6551    -  CDS            lacI: lac repressor; lacI; The lac repressor binds to the lac operator to inhibit transcription in E. coli. This inhibition can be relieved by adding lactose or isopropyl-β-D-thiogalactopyranoside (IPTG).
   6552..6629    -  promoter       lacI promoter: lacI
   6637..6672    -  CDS            TcR (fragment): tetracycline efflux protein; tet; confers resistance to tetracycline
   6675..2       +  promoter       T7 promoter (across the origin): promoter for bacteriophage T7 RNA polymerase
