[The description below was written by a language model from this plasmid's Addgene catalogue record and pLannotate feature annotations shown in this document.]
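Description:
pCDF-casBCDE(g8) is a bacterial expression plasmid built on the pCDF-casBCDE backbone for producing most of the Escherichia coli type I-E Cascade complex together with a defined CRISPR RNA. It replicates from the CloDF13 (CDF) origin, which is compatible with other common origins and so allows co-maintenance with additional plasmids in the same cell. Selection is through the aadA (SmR) gene, which confers streptomycin and spectinomycin resistance. A lacI gene with its own promoter supplies lac repressor.

Expression is driven by a T7 promoter followed by a lac operator and the T7 gene 10 ribosome binding site, so transcription requires T7 RNA polymerase and is IPTG-inducible. The operon encodes casB (Cse2) carrying an N-terminal Strep-Tag II and an HRV 3C protease cleavage site, followed by casC (Cas7), casD (Cas5) and casE (Cas6e). The tag allows affinity purification of the assembled complex through Cse2, with optional tag removal. Downstream, between XhoI and AvrII sites and ahead of the T7 terminator, lies a CRISPR mini-cassette. The 33-nt feature annotated as an M13 gene VIII fragment corresponds to the "g8" spacer, described in the record as the wild-type-length spacer matching a protospacer in the M13 phage genome. Cas6e would process the resulting pre-crRNA into mature crRNA for loading into Cascade.

The remaining short annotations (TcR and SET1 fragments, CAP binding site) look like backbone remnants or incidental matches. The large subunit Cse1 (CasA) and the Cas3 nuclease are not annotated on this plasmid. According to the associated publication, it belongs to a study of how crRNA spacer length affects Cascade stoichiometry, interference and primed adaptation, in which it appears to serve as the full-length spacer reference.
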