Addgene plasmid #89727: pCDF-casBCDE(g8)
Purpose: Expresses the Cascade subunits Cse2, Cas7, Cas5, Cas6e and pre-crRNA containing 33-nt spacer (referred to as 'wt') matching a protospacer in the M13 phage genome.
Depositing lab: Konstantin Kuznedelov & Konstantin Severinov. Depositing organization: Rutgers, The State University of New Jersey. Publication: Altered stoichiometry Escherichia coli Cascade complexes with shortened CRISPR RNA spacers are capable of interference and primed adaptation. Kuznedelov K, Mekler V, Lemak S, Tokmina-Lukaszewska M, Datsenko KA, Jain I, Savitskaya E, Mallon J, Shmakov S, Bothner B, Bailey S, Yakunin AF, Severinov K, Semenova E. Nucleic Acids Res. 2016 Dec 15;44(22):10849-10861. Epub 2016 Oct 13. 10.1093/nar/gkw914 PubMed 27738137.
Backbone
  Vector backbone: pCDF-casBCDE
  Backbone manufacturer: PMID:26013814
  Vector type: Bacterial Expression
Growth in bacteria
  Bacterial resistance: Streptomycin, 50 μg/mL
  Growth temperature: 37°C
  Growth strain: DH5alpha
  Copy number: High Copy
Gene/Insert
  Gene/Insert name: CRISPR array (alt name: CRISPR mini-cassette)
  Cloning method: Restriction Enzyme; 5′ cloning site XhoI (not destroyed); 3′ cloning site AvrII (not destroyed)
  Sequencing primers: 5′ Unknown; 3′ T7term
Terms and licenses: Academic/Nonprofit Terms; Industry Terms: Not Available to Industry
How to cite: pCDF-casBCDE(g8) was a gift from Konstantin Kuznedelov & Konstantin Severinov (Addgene plasmid # 89727 ; http://n2t.net/addgene:89727 ; RRID:Addgene_89727)
